Addgene plasmid #172420: MAC-TFRC
Purpose: MAC-tagged gene expression
Depositing lab: Markku Varjosalo. Depositing organization: University of Helsinki, Institute of Biotechnology. Publication: SARS-CoV-2-host proteome interactions for antiviral drug discovery. Liu X, Huuskonen S, Laitinen T, Redchuk T, Bogacheva M, Salokas K, Pohner I, Ohman T, Tonduru AK, Hassinen A, Gawriyski L, Keskitalo S, Vartiainen MK, Pietiainen V, Poso A, Varjosalo M. Mol Syst Biol. 2021 Nov;17(11):e10396. doi: 10.15252/msb.202110396. PubMed 34709727.
Backbone
  Vector backbone: MAC-tag-N
  Vector type: Mammalian Expression
  Selectable markers: Hygromycin
Growth in bacteria
  Bacterial resistance: Ampicillin, 100 μg/mL
  Growth temperature: 37°C
  Growth strain: DH5alpha
  Copy number: Unknown
Gene/Insert
  Gene/Insert name: Transferrin receptor protein 1 (TfR) (CD antigen CD71) (alt name: TFRC)
  Species: H. sapiens (human)
  Entrez Gene: TFRC (a.k.a. CD71, IMD46, T9, TFR, TFR1, TR, TRFR, p90)
  Promoter: CMV promoter
  Tag / fusion protein: MAC-tag (N terminal on backbone)
  Cloning method: Gateway Cloning
  Sequencing primers: 5′ CMVfor :CGCAAATGGGCGGTAGGCGTG; 3′ pCR3.1-BGHrev: TAGAAGGCACAGTCGAGG
Terms and licenses: Academic/Nonprofit Terms; Industry Terms
How to cite: MAC-TFRC was a gift from Markku Varjosalo (Addgene plasmid # 172420 ; http://n2t.net/addgene:172420 ; RRID:Addgene_172420)
