[The description below was written by a language model from this plasmid's Addgene catalogue record and pLannotate feature annotations shown in this document.]
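Description:
MAC-TFRC is a mammalian expression plasmid of about 8.6 kb, built on the MAC-tag-N Gateway destination backbone, that expresses human transferrin receptor protein 1 (TFRC, also known as CD71 or TfR1) with an N-terminal MAC-tag. It is propagated in E. coli through a high-copy ColE1/pUC-type origin with ampicillin selection from the β-lactamase gene. A fragment of the f1 origin and remnants of lac regulatory sequence are also annotated in the backbone.

Expression is driven by the CMV immediate-early enhancer and promoter. Short matches to tet operator-containing promoters lie directly downstream, which suggests a tetracycline-regulatable CMV/TetO arrangement, although the catalogue entry lists only "CMV promoter". The reading frame opens with an E. coli BirA-derived biotin ligase, followed by an HA epitope and two Strep-tag II motifs, and these elements together make up the MAC-tag. An attB1 site left by Gateway recombination joins the tag to the TFRC coding sequence, which is followed by attB2 and the bovine growth hormone polyadenylation signal. Combining a biotin ligase with Strep affinity handles lets a single construct serve both affinity purification and proximity-dependent biotinylation of neighbouring proteins, while the HA epitope allows detection.

Downstream, an FRT site sits immediately ahead of a hygromycin resistance gene with an SV40 polyadenylation signal and no complete promoter of its own. This layout is typical of FLP-mediated integration into a genomic FRT landing site, where insertion activates the marker and yields isogenic, hygromycin-selected stable lines. The construct was deposited with a study mapping interactions between SARS-CoV-2 and the host proteome, which fits its use as a tagged bait for interaction proteomics.
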