Features (pLannotate 1.2.2; 27 found; start..end, strand, type, name):
    174..762     -  rep_origin     ori: high-copy-number ColE1/pMB1/pBR322/pUC origin of replication
    933..1793    -  CDS            AmpR: β-lactamase; bla; confers resistance to ampicillin, carbenicillin, and related antibiotics
   1794..1898    -  promoter       AmpR promoter: bla
   1957..2009    -  misc_feature   bom (fragment): basis of mobility region from pBR322
   2164..2543    +  enhancer       CMV enhancer: human cytomegalovirus immediate early enhancer
   2544..2747    +  promoter       CMV promoter: human cytomegalovirus (CMV) immediate early promoter
   2749..2768    +  promoter       PLtetO-1 promoter (fragment): modified phage lambda PL promoter with tet operator sites (Lutz and Bujard, 1997)
   2770..2789    +  promoter       PLtetO-1 promoter (fragment): modified phage lambda PL promoter with tet operator sites (Lutz and Bujard, 1997)
   2797..2830    +  promoter       TRE3GV promoter (fragment): 3rd-generation Tet-responsive promoter that can be activated by binding of Tet-On® 3G, optimized for retroviral and lentiviral vectors
   2990..3952    +  CDS            birA: BIRA_ECOLI - Also known as bioR, dhbB. Experimental evidence at protein level: Swiss-Prot protein existence level 1. Acts both as a biotin--[acetyl-CoA-carboxylase] ligase and a biotin-operon repressor. In the presence of ATP, BirA activates biotin to form the BirA-biotinyl-5'-adenylate (BirA-bio-5'-AMP or holoBirA) complex. HoloBirA can either transfer the biotinyl moiety to the biotin carboxyl carrier protein (BCCP) subunit of acetyl-CoA carboxylase, or bind to the biotin operator site and inhibit transcription of the operon. From Escherichia coli (strain K12).
   3953..3978    +  CDS            3xHA (fragment): three tandem HA epitope tags
   4010..4029    +  CDS            Strep-Tag II (fragment): peptide that binds Strep-Tactin®, an engineered form of streptavidin
   4070..4092    +  CDS            Strep-Tag II (fragment): peptide that binds Strep-Tactin®, an engineered form of streptavidin
   4106..4130    +  protein_bind   attB1: mutant version of attB; recombination site for the Gateway® BP reaction BP Clonase™
   4136..6415    +  CDS            TFRC (sequence partly withheld): TFR1_HUMAN - Experimental evidence at protein level: Swiss-Prot protein existence level 1. (Microbial infection) Acts as a receptor for new-world arenaviruses: Guanarito, Junin and Machupo virus. From Homo sapiens (Human).
   6420..6444    -  protein_bind   attB2: mutant version of attB; recombination site for the Gateway® BP reaction BP Clonase™
   6488..6712    +  polyA_signal   bGH poly(A) signal: bovine growth hormone polyadenylation signal
   6716..6737    +  promoter       SV40 promoter (fragment): SV40 enhancer and early promoter
   6758..6991    +  rep_origin     f1 ori (fragment) (sequence partly withheld): f1 bacteriophage origin of replication; arrow indicates direction of (+) strand synthesis
   6996..7043    +  protein_bind   FRT: FLP-mediated recombination occurs in the 8-bp core sequence TCTAGAAA (Turan and Bode, 2011). FLP recombinase from the Saccharomyces cerevisiae 2μ plasmid
   7051..8073    +  CDS            HygR: aminoglycoside phosphotransferase from E. coli; aph(4)-Ia; confers resistance to hygromycin
   8083..8208    +  CDS            ble (fragment): BLE_KLEPN - Experimental evidence at protein level: Swiss-Prot protein existence level 1. Binding protein with a strong affinity to the bleomycin family of antibiotics. Binds to CL990; an antimitotic-antibiotic compound. From Klebsiella pneumoniae.
   8203..8324    +  polyA_signal   SV40 poly(A) signal: SV40 polyadenylation signal
   8397..8413    -  protein_bind   lac operator: The lac repressor binds to the lac operator to inhibit transcription in E. coli. This inhibition can be relieved by adding lactose or isopropyl-β-D-thiogalactopyranoside (IPTG). lac repressor encoded by lacI
   8421..8451    -  promoter       lac promoter: promoter for the E. coli lac operon
   8466..8487    -  protein_bind   CAP binding site: CAP binding activates transcription in the presence of cAMP. E. coli catabolite activator protein
   8500..8592    -  CDS            lacI (fragment): lac repressor; lacI; The lac repressor binds to the lac operator to inhibit transcription in E. coli. This inhibition can be relieved by adding lactose or isopropyl-β-D-thiogalactopyranoside (IPTG).
>Addgene plasmid #172420 | MAC-TFRC | addgene full sequence | sequence record 340217 | Addgene NGS Result
TCCTCGCTCACTGACTCGCTGCGCTCGGTCGTTCGGCTGCGGCGAGCGGTATCAGCTCACTCAAAGGCGG
TAATACGGTTATCCACAGAATCAGGGGATAACGCAGGAAAGAACATGTGAGCAAAAGGCCAGCAAAAGGC
CAGGAACCGTAAAAAGGCCGCGTTGCTGGCGTTTTTCCATAGGCTCCGCCCCCCTGACGAGCATCACAAA
AATCGACGCTCAAGTCAGAGGTGGCGAAACCCGACAGGACTATAAAGATACCAGGCGTTTCCCCCTGGAA
GCTCCCTCGTGCGCTCTCCTGTTCCGACCCTGCCGCTTACCGGATACCTGTCCGCCTTTCTCCCTTCGGG
AAGCGTGGCGCTTTCTCATAGCTCACGCTGTAGGTATCTCAGTTCGGTGTAGGTCGTTCGCTCCAAGCTG
GGCTGTGTGCACGAACCCCCCGTTCAGCCCGACCGCTGCGCCTTATCCGGTAACTATCGTCTTGAGTCCA
ACCCGGTAAGACACGACTTATCGCCACTGGCAGCAGCCACTGGTAACAGGATTAGCAGAGCGAGGTATGT
AGGCGGTGCTACAGAGTTCTTGAAGTGGTGGCCTAACTACGGCTACACTAGAAGAACAGTATTTGGTATC
TGCGCTCTGCTGAAGCCAGTTACCTTCGGAAAAAGAGTTGGTAGCTCTTGATCCGGCAAACAAACCACCG
CTGGTAGCGGTGGTTTTTTTGTTTGCAAGCAGCAGATTACGCGCAGAAAAAAAGGATCTCAAGAAGATCC
TTTGATCTTTTCTACGGGGTCTGACGCTCAGTGGAACGAAAACTCACGTTAAGGGATTTTGGTCATGAGA
TTATCAAAAAGGATCTTCACCTAGATCCTTTTAAATTAAAAATGAAGTTTTAAATCAATCTAAAGTATAT
ATGAGTAAACTTGGTCTGACAGTTACCAATGCTTAATCAGTGAGGCACCTATCTCAGCGATCTGTCTATT
TCGTTCATCCATAGTTGCCTGACTCCCCGTCGTGTAGATAACTACGATACGGGAGGGCTTACCATCTGGC
CCCAGTGCTGCAATGATACCGCGAGACCCACGCTCACCGGCTCCAGATTTATCAGCAATAAACCAGCCAG
CCGGAAGGGCCGAGCGCAGAAGTGGTCCTGCAACTTTATCCGCCTCCATCCAGTCTATTAATTGTTGCCG
GGAAGCTAGAGTAAGTAGTTCGCCAGTTAATAGTTTGCGCAACGTTGTTGCCATTGCTACAGGCATCGTG
GTGTCACGCTCGTCGTTTGGTATGGCTTCATTCAGCTCCGGTTCCCAACGATCAAGGCGAGTTACATGAT
CCCCCATGTTGTGCAAAAAAGCGGTTAGCTCCTTCGGTCCTCCGATCGTTGTCAGAAGTAAGTTGGCCGC
AGTGTTATCACTCATGGTTATGGCAGCACTGCATAATTCTCTTACTGTCATGCCATCCGTAAGATGCTTT
TCTGTGACTGGTGAGTACTCAACCAAGTCATTCTGAGAATAGTGTATGCGGCGACCGAGTTGCTCTTGCC
CGGCGTCAATACGGGATAATACCGCGCCACATAGCAGAACTTTAAAAGTGCTCATCATTGGAAAACGTTC
TTCGGGGCGAAAACTCTCAAGGATCTTACCGCTGTTGAGATCCAGTTCGATGTAACCCACTCGTGCACCC
AACTGATCTTCAGCATCTTTTACTTTCACCAGCGTTTCTGGGTGAGCAAAAACAGGAAGGCAAAATGCCG
CAAAAAAGGGAATAAGGGCGACACGGAAATGTTGAATACTCATACTCTTCCTTTTTCAATATTATTGAAG
CATTTATCAGGGTTATTGTCTCATGAGCGGATACATATTTGAATGTATTTAGAAAAATAAACAAATAGGG
GTTCCGCGCACATTTCCCCGAAAAGTGCCACCTGACGTCGACGGATCGGGAGATCTCCCGATCCCCTATG
GTGCACTCTCAGTACAATCTGCTCTGATGCCGCATAGTTAAGCCAGTATCTGCTCCCTGCTTGTGTGTTG
GAGGTCGCTGAGTAGTGCGCGAGCAAAATTTAAGCTACAACAAGGCAAGGCTTGACCGACAATTGCATGA
AGAATCTGCTTAGGGTTAGGCGTTTTGCGCTGCTTCGCGATGTACGGGCCAGATATACGCGTTGACATTG
ATTATTGACTAGTTATTAATAGTAATCAATTACGGGGTCATTAGTTCATAGCCCATATATGGAGTTCCGC
GTTACATAACTTACGGTAAATGGCCCGCCTGGCTGACCGCCCAACGACCCCCGCCCATTGACGTCAATAA
TGACGTATGTTCCCATAGTAACGCCAATAGGGACTTTCCATTGACGTCAATGGGTGGAGTATTTACGGTA
AACTGCCCACTTGGCAGTACATCAAGTGTATCATATGCCAAGTACGCCCCCTATTGACGTCAATGACGGT
AAATGGCCCGCCTGGCATTATGCCCAGTACATGACCTTATGGGACTTTCCTACTTGGCAGTACATCTACG
TATTAGTCATCGCTATTACCATGGTGATGCGGTTTTGGCAGTACATCAATGGGCGTGGATAGCGGTTTGA
CTCACGGGGATTTCCAAGTCTCCACCCCATTGACGTCAATGGGAGTTTGTTTTGGCACCAAAATCAACGG
GACTTTCCAAAATGTCGTAACAACTCCGCCCCATTGACGCAAATGGGCGGTAGGCGTGTACGGTGGGAGG
TCTATATAAGCAGAGCTCTCCCTATCAGTGATAGAGATCTCCCTATCAGTGATAGAGATCGTCGACGAGC
TCGTTTAGTGAACCGTCAGATCGCCTGGAGACGCCATCCACGCTGTTTTGACCTCCATAGAAGACACCGG
GACCGATCCAGCCTCCGGACTCTAGCGTTTAAACTTAAGCTTGGTACCGAGCTCGGATCCACTAGTCCAG
TGTGGTGGAATTCTGCAGATATCCAGCACAGTGGCGGCCGCTCGAGACCATGAAGGACAACACCGTGCCC
CTGAAGCTGATCGCCCTGCTGGCCAACGGCGAGTTCCACTCTGGCGAGCAGCTGGGCGAGACACTGGGCA
TGAGCAGAGCCGCCATCAACAAGCACATCCAGACCCTGCGGGACTGGGGCGTGGACGTGTTCACAGTGCC
CGGCAAGGGCTACAGCCTGCCCGAGCCCATCCAGCTGCTGAACGCCAAGCAGATCCTGGGCCAGCTGGAT
GGCGGATCTGTGGCCGTGCTGCCCGTGATCGACAGCACCAACCAGTATCTGCTCGACCGGATCGGCGAGC
TGAAGTCCGGCGACGCCTGTATCGCCGAGTACCAGCAGGCCGGCAGAGGCGGCAGGGGCAGAAAGTGGTT
CAGCCCCTTCGGCGCCAACCTGTACCTGAGCATGTTCTGGAGACTGGAACAGGGCCCAGCCGCCGCTATT
GGCCTGAGCCTGGTCATCGGCATCGTGATGGCCGAGGTGCTGCGGAAGCTGGGCGCCGACAAAGTGCGCG
TGAAGTGGCCCAACGACCTGTATCTGCAGGACCGGAAGCTGGCCGGCATCCTGGTGGAACTGACCGGCAA
AACAGGCGACGCCGCCCAGATCGTGATCGGCGCTGGCATCAACATGGCCATGCGGCGGGTGGAAGAGAGC
GTGGTCAACCAGGGCTGGATCACCCTGCAGGAAGCCGGCATCAACCTGGACCGGAACACCCTGGCCGCCA
TGCTGATCAGAGAGCTGAGAGCCGCCCTGGAACTGTTCGAGCAGGAAGGCCTGGCCCCCTACCTGAGCAG
ATGGGAGAAGCTGGACAACTTCATCAACCGGCCCGTGAAACTGATCATCGGCGACAAAGAGATCTTCGGC
ATCAGCCGGGGCATCGACAAGCAGGGGGCCCTGCTCCTGGAACAGGACGGCATCATCAAGCCCTGGATGG
GCGGCGAGATCAGCCTGCGGAGCGCCGAGAAGTACCCATACGATGTTCCTGACTATGCCGGTACCGAGCT
CGGATCCACCATGGCTAGCTGGAGCCACCCGCAGTTCGAGAAAGGTGGAGGTTCCGGAGGTGGATCGGGA
GGTGGATCGTGGAGCCACCCGCAGTTCGAAAAAGCGGCCGATATCACAAGTTTGTACAAAAAAGCAGGCT
CCACCATGATGGATCAAGCTAGATCAGCATTCTCTAACTTGTTTGGTGGAGAACCATTGTCATATACCCG
GTTCAGCCTGGCTCGGCAAGTAGATGGCGATAACAGTCATGTGGAGATGAAACTTGCTGTAGATGAAGAA
GAAAATGCTGACAATAACACAAAGGCCAATGTCACAAAACCAAAAAGGTGTAGTGGAAGTATCTGCTATG
GGACTATTGCTGTGATCGTCTTTTTCTTGATTGGATTTATGATTGGCTACTTGGGCTATTGTAAAGGGGT
AGAACCAAAAACTGAGTGTGAGAGACTGGCAGGAACCGAGTCTCCAGTGAGGGAGGAGCCAGGAGAGGAC
TTCCCTGCAGCACGTCGCTTATATTGGGATGACCTGAAGAGAAAGTTGTCGGAGAAACTGGACAGCACAG
ACTTCACCGGCACCATCAAGCTGCTGAATGAAAATTCATATGTCCCTCGTGAGGCTGGATCTCAAAAAGA
TGAAAATCTTGCGTTGTATGTTGAAAATCAATTTCGTGAATTTAAACTCAGCAAAGTCTGGCGTGATCAA
CATTTTGTTAAGATTCAGGTCAAAGACAGCGCTCAAAACTCGGTGATCATAGTTGATAAGAACGGTAGAC
TTGTTTACCTGGTGGAGAATCCTGGGGGTTATGTGGCGTATAGTAAGGCTGCAACAGTTACTGGTAAACT
GGTCCATGCTAATTTTGGTACTAAAAAAGATTTTGAGGATTTATACACTCCTGTGAATGGATCTATAGTG
ATTGTCAGAGCAGGGAAAATCACCTTTGCAGAAAAGGTTGCAAATGCTGAAAGCTTAAATGCAATTGGTG
TGTTGATATACATGGACCAGACTAAATTTCCCATTGTTAACGCAGAACTTTCATTCTTTGGACATGCTCA
TCTGGGGACAGGTGACCCTTACACACCTGGATTCCCTTCCTTCAATCACACTCAGTTTCCACCATCTCGG
TCATCAGGATTGCCTAATATACCTGTCCAGACAATCTCCAGAGCTGCTGCAGAAAAGCTGTTTGGGAATA
TGGAAGGAGACTGTCCCTCTGACTGGAAAACAGACTCTACATGTAGGATGGTAACCTCAGAAAGCAAGAA
TGTGAAGCTCACTGTGAGCAATGTGCTGAAAGAGATAAAAATTCTTAACATCTTTGGAGTTATTAAAGGC
TTTGTAGAACCAGATCACTATGTTGTAGTTGGGGCCCAGAGAGATGCATGGGGCCCTGGAGCTGCAAAAT
CCGGTGTAGGCACAGCTCTCCTATTGAAACTTGCCCAGATGTTCTCAGATATGGTCTTAAAAGATGGGTT
TCAGCCCAGCAGAAGCATTATCTTTGCCAGTTGGAGTGCTGGAGACTTTGGATCGGTTGGTGCCACTGAA
TGGCTAGAGGGATACCTTTCGTCCCTGCATTTAAAGGCTTTCACTTATATTAATCTGGATAAAGCGGTTC
TTGGTACCAGCAACTTCAAGGTTTCTGCCAGCCCACTGTTGTATACGCTTATTGAGAAAACAATGCAAAA
TGTGAAGCATCCGGTTACTGGGCAATTTCTATATCAGGACAGCAACTGGGCCAGCAAAGTTGAGAAACTC
ACTTTAGACAATGCTGCTTTCCCTTTCCTTGCATATTCTGGAATCCCAGCAGTTTCTTTCTGTTTTTGCG
AGGACACAGATTATCCTTATTTGGGTACCACCATGGACACCTATAAGGAACTGATTGAGAGGATTCCTGA
GTTGAACAAAGTGGCACGAGCAGCTGCAGAGGTCGCTGGTCAGTTCGTGATTAAACTAACCCATGATGTT
GAATTGAAC
[444 nt withheld, positions 5960-6403]
GACAATGAGTTTTAGGACCCAGCTTTCTTGTACAAAGTGGTGACGTAAGCTAGGGGCCCGTTTAAACCCG
CTGATCAGCCTCGACTGTGCCTTCTAGTTGCCAGCCATCTGTTGTTTGCCCCTCCCCCGTGCCTTCCTTG
ACCCTGGAAGGTGCCACTCCCACTGTCCTTTCCTAATAAAATGAGGAAATTGCATCGCATTGTCTGAGTA
GGTGTCATTCTATTCTGGGGGGTGGGGTGGGGCAGGACAGCAAGGGGGAGGATTGGGAAGACAATAGCAG
GCATGCTGGGGATGCGGTGGGCTCTATGGCTTCTGAGGCGGAAAGAACCAGCTGGGGCTCTAGGGGGTAT
CCCC
[124 nt withheld, positions 6758-6881]
C
[91 nt withheld, positions 6883-6973]
AGGGTGATGGTTCACGTACCTAGAAGTTCCTATTCCGAAGTTCCTATTCTCTAGAAAGTATAGGAACTTC
CTTGGCCAAAAAGCCTGAACTCACCGCGACGTCTGTCGAGAAGTTTCTGATCGAAAAGTTCGACAGCGTC
TCCGACCTGATGCAGCTCTCGGAGGGCGAAGAATCTCGTGCTTTCAGCTTCGATGTAGGAGGGCGTGGAT
ATGTCCTGCGGGTAAATAGCTGCGCCGATGGTTTCTACAAAGATCGTTATGTTTATCGGCACTTTGCATC
GGCCGCGCTCCCGATTCCGGAAGTGCTTGACATTGGGGAATTCAGCGAGAGCCTGACCTATTGCATCTCC
CGCCGTGCACAGGGTGTCACGTTGCAAGACCTGCCTGAAACCGAACTGCCCGCTGTTCTGCAGCCGGTCG
CGGAGGCCATGGATGCGATCGCTGCGGCCGATCTTAGCCAGACGAGCGGGTTCGGCCCATTCGGACCGCA
AGGAATCGGTCAATACACTACATGGCGTGATTTCATATGCGCGATTGCTGATCCCCATGTGTATCACTGG
CAAACTGTGATGGACGACACCGTCAGTGCGTCCGTCGCGCAGGCTCTCGATGAGCTGATGCTTTGGGCCG
AGGACTGCCCCGAAGTCCGGCACCTCGTGCACGCGGATTTCGGCTCCAACAATGTCCTGACGGACAATGG
CCGCATAACAGCGGTCATTGACTGGAGCGAGGCGATGTTCGGGGATTCCCAATACGAGGTCGCCAACATC
TTCTTCTGGAGGCCGTGGTTGGCTTGTATGGAGCAGCAGACGCGCTACTTCGAGCGGAGGCATCCGGAGC
TTGCAGGATCGCCGCGGCTCCGGGCGTATATGCTCCGCATTGGTCTTGACCAACTCTATCAGAGCTTGGT
TGACGGCAATTTCGATGATGCAGCTTGGGCGCAGGGTCGATGCGACGCAATCGTCCGATCCGGAGCCGGG
ACTGTCGGGCGTACACAAATCGCCCGCAGAAGCGCGGCCGTCTGGACCGATGGCTGTGTAGAAGTACTCG
CCGATAGTGGAAACCGACGCCCCAGCACTCGTCCGAGGGCAAAGGAATAGCACGTACTACGAGATTTCGA
TTCCACCGCCGCCTTCTATGAAAGGTTGGGCTTCGGAATCGTTTTCCGGGACGCCGGCTGGATGATCCTC
CAGCGCGGGGATCTCATGCTGGAGTTCTTCGCCCACCCCAACTTGTTTATTGCAGCTTATAATGGTTACA
AATAAAGCAATAGCATCACAAATTTCACAAATAAAGCATTTTTTTCACTGCATTCTAGTTGTGGTTTGTC
CAAACTCATCAATGTATCTTATCATGTCTGTATACCGTCGACCTCTAGCTAGAGCTTGGCGTAATCATGG
TCATAGCTGTTTCCTGTGTGAAATTGTTATCCGCTCACAATTCCACACAACATACGAGCCGGAAGCATAA
AGTGTAAAGCCTGGGGTGCCTAATGAGTGAGCTAACTCACATTAATTGCGTTGCGCTCACTGCCCGCTTT
CCAGTCGGGAAACCTGTCGTGCCAGCTGCATTAATGAATCGGCCAACGCGCGGGGAGAGGCGGTTTGCGT
ATTGGGCGCTCTTCCGCT
